>Addgene plasmid #169196 | hp-50%GC-20bp | addgene full sequence | sequence record 335846 | Addgene NGS Result
TAATGAGTGAGCTAACTCACATTAATTGCGTTGCGCTCACTGCCCGCTTTCCAGTCGGGAAACCTGTCGT
GCCAGCTGCATTAATGAATCGGCCAACGCGCGGGGAGAGGCGGTTTGCGTATTGGGCGCTCTTCCGCTTC
CTCGCTCACTGACTCGCTGCGCTCGGTCGTTCGGCTGCGGCGAGCGGTATCAGCTCACTCAAAGGCGGTA
ATACGGTTATCCACAGAATCAGGGGATAACGCAGGAAAGAACATGTGAGCAAAAGGCCAGCAAAAGGCCA
GGAACCGTAAAAAGGCCGCGTTGCTGGCGTTTTTCCATAGGCTCCGCCCCCCTGACGAGCATCACAAAAA
TCGACGCTCAAGTCAGAGGTGGCGAAACCCGACAGGACTATAAAGATACCAGGCGTTTCCCCCTGGAAGC
TCCCTCGTGCGCTCTCCTGTTCCGACCCTGCCGCTTACCGGATACCTGTCCGCCTTTCTCCCTTCGGGAA
GCGTGGCGCTTTCTCATAGCTCACGCTGTAGGTATCTCAGTTCGGTGTAGGTCGTTCGCTCCAAGCTGGG
CTGTGTGCACGAACCCCCCGTTCAGCCCGACCGCTGCGCCTTATCCGGTAACTATCGTCTTGAGTCCAAC
CCGGTAAGACACGACTTATCGCCACTGGCAGCAGCCACTGGTAACAGGATTAGCAGAGCGAGGTATGTAG
GCGGTGCTACAGAGTTCTTGAAGTGGTGGCCTAACTACGGCTACACTAGAAGAACAGTATTTGGTATCTG
CGCTCTGCTGAAGCCAGTTACCTTCGGAAAAAGAGTTGGTAGCTCTTGATCCGGCAAACAAACCACCGCT
GGTAGCGGTGGTTTTTTTGTTTGCAAGCAGCAGATTACGCGCAGAAAAAAAGGATCTCAAGAAGATCCTT
TGATCTTTTCTACGGGGTCTGACGCTCAGTGGAACGAAAACTCACGTTAAGGGATTTTGGTCATGAGATT
ATCAAAAAGGATCTTCACCTAGATCCTTTTAAATTAAAAATGAAGTTTTAGCACGTGTCAGTCCTGCTCC
TCGGCCACGAAGTGCACGCAGTTGCCGGCCGGGTCGCGCAGGGCGAACTCCCGCCCCCACGGCTGCTCGC
CGATCTCGGTCATGGCCGGCCCGGAGGCGTCCCGGAAGTTCGTGGACACGACCTCCGACCACTCGGCGTA
CAGCTCGTCCAGGCCGCGCACCCACACCCAGGCCAGGGTGTTGTCCGGCACCACCTGGTCCTGGACCGCG
CTGATGAACAGGGTCACGTCGTCCCGGACCACACCGGCGAAGTCGTCCTCCACGAAGTCCCGGGAGAACC
CGAGCCGGTCGGTCCAGAACTCGACCGCTCCGGCGACGTCGCGCGCGGTGAGCACCGGAACGGCACTGGT
CAACTTGGCCATGGTGGCCCTCCTCACGTGCTATTATTGAAGCATTTATCAGGGTTATTGTCTCATGAGC
GGATACATATTTGAATGTATTTAGAAAAATAAACAAATAGGGGTTCCGCGCACATTTCCCCGAAAAGTGC
CACCTGATGCGGTGTGAAATACCGCACAGATGCGTAAGGAGAAAATACCGCATCAGGAAATTGTAAGCGT
TAATAATTCAGAAGAACTCGTCAAGAAGGCGATAGAAGGCGATGCGCTGCGAATCGGGAGCGGCGATACC
GTAAAGCACGAGGAAGCGGTCAGCCCATTCGCCGCCAAGCTCTTCAGCAATATCACGGGTAGCCAACGCT
ATGTCCTGATAGCGGTCCGCCACACCCAGCCGGCCACAGTCGATGAATCCAGAAAAGCGGCCATTTTCCA
CCATGATATTCGGCAAGCAGGCATCGCCATGGGTCACGACGAGATCCTCGCCGTCGGGCATGCTCGCCTT
GAGCCTGGCGAACAGTTCGGCTGGCGCGAGCCCCTGATGCTCTTCGTCCAGATCATCCTGATCGACAAGA
CCGGCTTCCATCCGAGTACGTGCTCGCTCGATGCGATGTTTCGCTTGGTGGTCGAATGGGCAGGTAGCCG
GATCAAGCGTATGCAGCCGCCGCATTGCATCAGCCATGATGGATACTTTCTCGGCAGGAGCAAGGTGAGA
TGACAGGAGATCCTGCCCCGGCACTTCGCCCAATAGCAGCCAGTCCCTTCCCGCTTCAGTGACAACGTCG
AGCACAGCTGCGCAAGGAACGCCCGTCGTGGCCAGCCACGATAGCCGCGCTGCCTCGTCTTGCAGTTCAT
TCAGGGCACCGGACAGGTCGGTCTTGACAAAAAGAACCGGGCGCCCCTGCGCTGACAGCCGGAACACGGC
GGCATCAGAGCAGCCGATTGTCTGTTGTGCCCAGTCATAGCCGAATAGCCTCTCCACCCAAGCGGCCGGA
GAACCTGCGTGCAATCCATCTTGTTCAATCATGCGAAACGATCCTCATCCTGTCTCTTGATCAGAGCTTG
ATCCCCTGCGCCATCAGATCCTTGGCGGCAAGAAAGCCATCCAGTTTACTTTGCAGGGCTTCCCAACCTT
ACCAGAGGGCGCCCCAGCTGGCAATTCCGGTTCGCTTGCTGTCCATAAAACCGCCCAGTCTAGCTATCGC
CATGTAAGCCCACTGCAAGCTACCTGCTTTCTCTTTGCGCTTGCGTTTTCCCTTGTCCAGATAGCCCAGT
AGCTGACATTCATCCGGGGTCAGCACCGTTTCTGCGGACTGGCTTTCTACGTGAAAAGGATCTAGGTGAA
GATCCTTTTTGATAATCTCATGCCTGACATTTATATTCCCCAGAACATCAGGTTAATGGCGTTTTTGATG
TCATTTTCGCGGTGGCTGAGATCAGCCACTTCTTCCCCGATAACGGAGACCGGCACACTGGCCATATCGG
TGGTCATCATGCGCCAGCTTTCATCCCCGATATGCACCACCGGGTAAAGTTCACGGGAGACTTTATCTGA
CAGCAGACGTGCACTGGCCAGGGGGATCACCATCCGTCGCCCCGGCGTGTCAATAATATCACTCTGTACA
TCCACAAACAGACGATAACGGCTCTCTCTTTTATAGGTGTAAACCTTAAACTGCCGTACGTATAGGCTGC
GCAACTGTTGGGAAGGGCGATCGGTGCGGGCCTCTTCGCTATTACGCCAGCTGGCGAAAGGGGGATGTGC
TGCAAGGCGATTAAGTTGGGTAACGCCAGGGTTTTCCCAGTCACGACGTTGTAAAACGACGGCCAGTGAA
TTGTAATACGACTCACTATAGGGCGAATTGGGCCCTCTAGATGCATGCTCGAGCGGCCGCCAGTGTGATG
GATATCTGCAGAATTCGCCCTTTCAATAATCGGCTGTCTTTCCTTATCATTCGGGCGCTCGGCGTGCAGC
CGTGCGGGCTTGTTCAGGAC
[44 nt withheld, positions 3381-3424]
TGTTGTTTATTGTCGTCGTCTGGACAGAATTACTTTACCTTTTGTCGGTACTTTATATTCTCTTATTACT
GGCTCGAAAATGCCTCTGCCTAAATTACATGTTGGCGTTGTTAAATATGGC
[53 nt withheld, positions 3546-3598]
GTATAACGCATATGATACTAAACAGGCTTTTTCTAGTAATTATGATTCCGGTGTTTATTCTTATTTAACG
[107 nt withheld, positions 3669-3775]
T
[197 nt withheld, positions 3777-3973]
ACTCACATATATTGATTTATGTACTGTTTCCATTAAAAAAGGTAATTCAAATGAAATC
[57 nt withheld, positions 4032-4088]
G
[35 nt withheld, positions 4090-4124]
TGTAACTTGGTATTCAAAGCAATCAGGCGAATCCGTTATTGTTTCTCCCGATGTAAAAGGTACTGTTACT
GTATATTCATCTGACGTTAAACCTGAAAATCTACGCAATTTCTTTATTTCTGTTTTACGTGCAAATAATT
TTGATATGGTAGGTTCTAACCCTTCCATTATTCAGAAGTATAATCCAAACAA
[35 nt withheld, positions 4317-4351]
A
[72 nt withheld, positions 4353-4424]
TTTTAAAATTAATAACGTTCGGGCAAAGGATTTAATACGAGTTGTCGAATTGTTTGTAAAGTCTAATACT
TCTAAATCCTCAAATGTATTATCTATTGACGGCTCTAATCTATTAGTTGTTAGTGCTCCTAAAGATATTT
TAGATAACCTTCCTCAATTCCTTTCA
[35 nt withheld, positions 4591-4625]
GGGTTTGATATTT
[32 nt withheld, positions 4639-4670]
ATTTGCTGCTGGCTCTCAGCGTGGCACTGTTGCAGGC
[41 nt withheld, positions 4708-4748]
TGGTGGTTCGTTCGGTATTTTTAAT
[68 nt withheld, positions 4774-4841]
A
[35 nt withheld, positions 4843-4877]
C
[38 nt withheld, positions 4879-4916]
G
[38 nt withheld, positions 4918-4955]
GATTGAGCGTCAAAATGTAGGTATTTCCATGAGCGTTTTTCCT
[38 nt withheld, positions 4999-5036]
C
[68 nt withheld, positions 5038-5105]
T
[106 nt withheld, positions 5107-5212]
C
[202 nt withheld, positions 5214-5415]
C
[141 nt withheld, positions 5417-5557]
CCTTTGACGTTGGAGTCCACGTTCTTT
[37 nt withheld, positions 5585-5621]
ACCCTATCTCGGGCTATTCTTTTGATTTATAAGGGATTTTGCCGATTTCGGAACCACCATCAAACAGGAT
TTTCGCCTGCTGGGGCAAACCAGCGTGGACCGCTTGCTGCAACTCTCTCAGCGGGCACGGCCAGGCTCCC
GCCCTCAGCATTTGAGTCAACGTCTGGATCCATTTTTATGGATCCAGACGTTGACTCCCCGCTGTCTAGA
GGATCCGACTATCGACCTCAGCGCTTTAATGCGGTAGTTTATCACAGTTAAATTGCTAACGCAGTCAGGC
ACCGTGTATGAAATCTAACAATGCGCTCATCGTCATCCTCGGCACCGTCACCCTGGATGCTGTAGGCATA
GGCTTGGTTATGCCGGTACTGCCGGGCCTCTTGCGGGATATCGTCCATTCCGACAGCATCGCCAGTCACT
ATGGCGTGCTGCTAGCGCTATATGCGTTGATGCAATTTCTATGCGCACCCGTTCTCGGAGCACTGTCCGA
CCGCTTTGGCCGCCGCCCAGTCCTGCTCGCTTCGCTACTTGGAGCCACTATCGACTACGCGATCATGGCG
ACCACACCCGTCCTGTGGATCCTCTACGCCGGACGCATCGTGGCCGGCATCACCGGCGCCACAGGTGCGG
TTGCTGGCGCCTATATCGCCGACATCACCGATGGGGAAGATCGGGCTCGCCACTTCGGGCTCATGAGCGC
TTGTTTCGGCGTGGGTATGGTGGCAGGCCCCGTGGCCGGGGGACTGTTGGGCGCCATCTCCTTGCATGCA
CCATTCCTTGCGGCGGCGGTGCTCAACGGCCTCAACCTACTACTGGGCTGCTTCCTAATGCAGGAGTCGC
ATAAGGGAGAGCGTCGACCGATGCCCTTGAGAGCCTTCAACCCAGTCAGCTCCTTCCGGTGGGCGCGGGG
CATGACTATCGTCGCCGCACTTATGACTGTCTTCTTTATCATGCAACTCGTAGGACAGGTGCCGGCAGCG
CTCTGGGTCATTTTCGGCGAGGACCGCTTTCGCTGGAGCGCGACGATGATCGGCCTGTCGCTTGCGGTAT
TCGGAATCTTGCACGCCCTCGCTCAAGCCTTCGTCACTGGTCCCGCCACCAAACGTTTCGGCGAGAAGCA
GGCCATTATCGCCGGCATGGCGGCCGACGCGCTGGGCTACGTCTTGCTGGCGTTCGCGACGCGAGGCTGG
ATGGCCTTCCCCATTATGATTCTTCTCGCTTCCGGCGGCATCGGGATGCCCGCGTTGCAGGCCATGCTGT
CCAGGCAGGTAGATGACGACCATCAGGGACAGCTTCAAGGATCGCTCGCGGCTCTTACCAGCCTAACTTC
GATCATTGGACCGCTGATCGTCACGGCGATTTATGCCGCCTCGGCGAGCACATGGAACGGGTTGGCATGG
ATTGTAGGCGCCGCCCTATACCTTGTCTGCCTCCCCGCGTTGCGTCGCGGTGCATGGAGCCGGGCCACCT
CGACCTGAATGGAAGCCGGCGGCACCTCGCTAACGGATTCACCACTCCAAGAATTGGAGCCAATCAATTC
TTGCGGAGAACTGTGAATGCGCAAACCAACCCTTGGCAGAACATATCCATCGCGTCCGCCATCTCCAGCA
GCCGCACGCGGCGCATCTCGGGCAGCGTTGGGTCCTGGCCACGGGTGCGCATGATCGTGCTCCTGTCGTT
GAGGACCCGGCTAGGCTGGCGGGGTTGCCTTACTGGTTAGCAGAATGAATCACCGATACGCGAGCGAACG
TGAAGCGACTGCTGCTGCAAAACGTCTGCGACCTGAGCAACAACATGAATGGTCTTCGGTTTCCGTGTTT
CGTAAAGTCTGGAAACGCGGAAGTCAGCGCCCTGCACCATTATGTTCCGGATCTGCATCGCAGGATGCTG
CTGGCTACCCTGTGGAACACCTACATCTGTATTAACGAAGCGCTGGCATTGACCCTGAGTGATTTTTCTC
TGGTCCCGCCGCATCCATACCGCCAGTTGTTTACCCTCACAACGTTCCAGTAACCGGGCATGTTCATCAT
CAGTAACCCGTATCGTGAGCATCCTCTCTCGTTTCATCGGTATCATTACCCCCATGAACAGAAATCCCCC
TTACACGGAGGCATCAGTGACCAAACAGGAAAAAACCGCCCTTAACATGGCCCGCTTTATCAGAAGCCAG
ACATTAACGCTTCTGGAGAAACTCAACGAGCTGGACGCGGATGAACAGGCAGACATCTGTGAATCGCTTC
ACGACCACGCTGATGAGCTTTACCGCAGCTGCCTCGCGCGTTTCGGTGATGACGGTGAAAACCTCTGACA
CATGCAGCTCCCGGAGACGGTCACAGCTTGTCTGTAAGCGGATGCCGGGAGCAGACAAGCCCGTCAGGGC
GCGTCAGCGGGTGTTGGCGGGTGTCGGGGCGCAGCCATGACCCAGTCACGTAGCGATAGCGGAGTGTATA
CTGGCTTAACTATGCGGCATCAGAGCAGATTGTACTGAGAGTGCACCATATGCGGTGTGAAATACCGCAC
AGATGCGTAAGGAGAAAATACCGCATCAGGCGCTCTTCCGCTTCCTCGCTCACTGACTCGCTGCGCTCGG
TCGTTCGGCTGCGGCGAGCGGTATCAGCTCACTCAAAGGCGGTAATACGGTTATCCACAGAATCAGGGGA
TAACGCAGGAAAGAACATGTGAGCAAAAGGCCAGCAAAAGGCCAGGAACCGTAAAAAGGCCGCGTTGCTG
GCGTTTTTCCATAGGCTCCGCCCCCCTGACGAGCATCACAAAAATCGACGCTCAAGTCAGAGGTGGCGAA
ACCCGACAGGACTATAAAGATACCAGGCGTTTCCCCCTGGAAGCTCCCTCGTGCGCTCTCCTGTTCCGAC
CCTGCCGCTTACCGGATACCTGTCCGCCTTTCTCCCTTCGGGAAGCGTGGCGCTTTCTCATAGCTCACGC
TGTAGGTATCTCAGTTCGGTGTAGGTCGTTCGCTCCAAGCTGGGCTGTGTGCACGAACCCCCCGTTCAGC
CCGACCGCTGCGCCTTATCCGGTAACTATCGTCTTGAGTCCAACCCGGTAAGACACGACTTATCGCCACT
GGCAGCAGCCACTGGTAACAGGATTAGCAGAGCGAGGTATGTAGGCGGTGCTACAGAGTTCTTGAAGTGG
TGGCCTAACTACGGCTACACTAGAAGGACAGTATTTGGTATCTGCGCTCTGCTGAAGCCAGTTACCTTCG
AAGGGCGAATTCTGCAGATATCCATCACACTGGCGGCCGTTACTAGTGGATCCGAGCTCGGTACCAAGCT
TGATGCATAGCTTGAGTATTCTAACGCGTCACCTAAATAGCTTGGCGTAATCATGGTCATAGCTGTTTCC
TGTGTGAAATTGTTATCCGCTCACAATTCCACACAACATACGAGCCGGAAGCATAAAGTGTAAAGCCTGG
GGTGCC
Features (pLannotate 1.2.2; 22 found; start..end, strand, type, name):
      3..24      -  protein_bind   CAP binding site: CAP binding activates transcription in the presence of cAMP. E. coli catabolite activator protein
     37..129     -  CDS            lacI (fragment): lac repressor; lacI; The lac repressor binds to the lac operator to inhibit transcription in E. coli. This inhibition can be relieved by adding lactose or isopropyl-β-D-thiogalactopyranoside (IPTG).
    312..900     -  rep_origin     ori: high-copy-number ColE1/pMB1/pBR322/pUC origin of replication
   1038..1412    -  CDS            BleoR: antibiotic-binding protein; Sh ble from Streptoalloteichus hindustanus; confers resistance to bleomycin, phleomycin, and Zeocin™
   1432..1520    -  promoter       AmpR promoter (fragment): bla
   1547..1597    +  misc_feature   bom (fragment): basis of mobility region from pBR322
   1618..2412    -  CDS            NeoR/KanR: aminoglycoside phosphotransferase from Tn5; aph(3')-II (or nptII); confers resistance to neomycin, kanamycin, and G418 (Geneticin®)
   2444..2713    -  CDS            tnpA (fragment): TN5P_ECOLX - Also known as tnp. Experimental evidence at protein level: Swiss-Prot protein existence level 1. Mediates transposition of transposon Tn5 by a 'cut and paste' mechanism. First, the monomeric transposase binds the 19 bp inverted DNA repeats flanking the transposon. Then, dimerization of the DNA- bound transposase creates a synaptic DNA complex. After nicking of the first DNA strand, excision of the transposon proceeds through a series of intermediates. The transposase then mediates the insertion of the transposon at a new site by strand transfer. The activity of the wild- type tran
   2761..3064    -  CDS            ccdB (fragment): CcdB, a bacterial toxin that poisons DNA gyrase; ccdB; Plasmids containing the ccdB gene cannot be propagated in standard E. coli strains.
   3074..3221    -  CDS            lacZα (fragment): LacZα fragment of β-galactosidase; lacZ fragment
   3224..3242    +  promoter       T7 promoter: promoter for bacteriophage T7 RNA polymerase
   3369..4046    +  CDS            M13 gene I (fragment) (sequence partly withheld): pI; I; phage assembly
   4024..5304    +  CDS            M13 gene IV (sequence partly withheld): pIV; IV; phage assembly
   5292..5672    +  rep_origin     M13 ori (sequence partly withheld): M13 bacteriophage origin of replication; arrow indicates direction of (+) strand synthesis
   5674..5853    +  CDS            lacI (fragment): LACI_ECOLI - Experimental evidence at protein level: Swiss-Prot protein existence level 1. Repressor of the lactose operon. Binds allolactose as an inducer. From Escherichia coli (strain K12).
   5909..7099    +  CDS            TcR: tetracycline efflux protein; tet; confers resistance to tetracycline
   7341..7721    -  CDS            YPB1_ECOLX: Protein predicted: Swiss-Prot protein existence level 4. From Escherichia coli.
   7738..7929    +  CDS            rop: Rop protein, which maintains plasmids at low copy number; rop
   8031..8171    +  misc_feature   bom: basis of mobility region from pBR322
   8357..8841    -  rep_origin     ori (fragment): high-copy-number ColE1/pMB1/pBR322/pUC origin of replication
   8991..9007    -  protein_bind   lac operator: The lac repressor binds to the lac operator to inhibit transcription in E. coli. This inhibition can be relieved by adding lactose or isopropyl-β-D-thiogalactopyranoside (IPTG). lac repressor encoded by lacI
   9015..9045    -  promoter       lac promoter: promoter for the E. coli lac operon
