[The description below was written by a language model from this plasmid's Addgene catalogue record and pLannotate feature annotations shown in this document.]
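Description:
hp-50%GC-20bp is a bacterial cloning plasmid built on the pCR-XL-TOPO backbone. It serves as a storage and template vector for a synthetic DNA substrate used in single-molecule force spectroscopy, not as an expression construct. It is maintained at high copy in E. coli through a ColE1/pUC-type origin and selected with kanamycin via the Tn5-derived NeoR/KanR gene. The annotated sequence also shows the other usual TOPO-XL backbone elements: a bleomycin/Zeocin resistance gene, a lac promoter and operator, a T7 promoter, and lacZα and ccdB fragments. The lacZα–ccdB fusion is the backbone's positive-selection cassette, and the TOPO-cloned insert sits within it.

The insert of about 5.5 kb is catalogued as a synthetic "50%GC-20bp-hairpin", meaning a long DNA segment carrying an intentional 20 bp hairpin of 50% GC content. The feature table does not annotate the hairpin itself. Instead, it shows that the surrounding insert DNA was assembled from familiar vector sequences: M13 gene I (partial) and gene IV, the M13 origin, a lacI fragment, and pBR322-type sequence with the tetracycline resistance gene, rop, bom and a partial second ColE1 origin. These most likely act simply as defined duplex "handle" DNA rather than as functional elements, although the record does not say so explicitly.

The stated purpose is a force-activating hairpin substrate for 3'-to-5' helicases. According to the associated publication title, such substrates are used in optical-trapping assays, where applied force generates ssDNA or designed ssDNA/dsDNA structures in situ. The depositor notes that the hairpin interferes with sequencing, so the plasmid should be cut with BstXI before that region is read.
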