Addgene plasmid #169196: hp-50%GC-20bp
Purpose: Force-activating hairpin for 3'-to-5' helicase
Depositing lab: Tom Perkins. Depositing organization: University of Colorado, Boulder. Publication: Force-Activated DNA Substrates for In Situ Generation of ssDNA and Designed ssDNA/dsDNA Structures in an Optical-Trapping Assay. Taylor AMK, Okoniewski SR, Uyetake L, Perkins TT. Methods Mol Biol. 2022;2478:273-312. doi: 10.1007/978-1-0716-2229-2_10. PubMed 36063324.
Backbone
  Vector backbone: pCR-XL-TOPO
  Backbone size w/o insert (bp): 3519
  Vector type: Unspecified
Growth in bacteria
  Bacterial resistance: Kanamycin, 50 μg/mL
  Growth temperature: 37°C
  Growth strain: DH5alpha
  Copy number: High Copy
Gene/Insert
  Gene/Insert name: 50%GC-20bp-hairpin
  Species: Synthetic
  Insert size (bp): 5529
  Cloning method: TOPO Cloning
  Sequencing primers: 5′ GGT AAC GCC AGG GTT TTC CCA GTC AC; 3′ GGA TAA CAA TTT CAC ACA GGA AAC AGC TAT GAC
Terms and licenses: Academic/Nonprofit Terms; Industry Terms: Not Available to Industry
Depositor comments: Because this sequence contains an intentional hairpin the plasmid should be cut with BstXI when sequencing this region.
How to cite: hp-50%GC-20bp was a gift from Tom Perkins (Addgene plasmid # 169196 ; http://n2t.net/addgene:169196 ; RRID:Addgene_169196)
